>Addgene plasmid #91893 | pT2K-CAGGS-mouse Gfi1-IRES-GFP | addgene partial sequence | sequence record 181561 | Addgene Partial NGS Result
GCCTCGGGCCGGGGAGGGCTCGGGGGAGGGGCGCGGCGGCCCCCGGAGCGCCGGCGGCTGTCGAGGCGCG
GCGAGCCGCAGCCATTGCCTTTTATGGTAATCGTGCGAGAGGGCGCAGGGACTTCCTTTGTCCCAAATCT
GTGCGGAGCCGAAATCTGGGAGGCGCCGCCGCACCCCCTCTAGCGGGCGCGGGGCGAAGCGGTGCGGCGC
CGGCAGGAAGGAAATGGGCGGGGAGGGCCTTCGTGCGTCGCCGCGCCGCCGTCCCCTTCTCCCTCTCCAG
CCTCGGGGCTGTCCGCGGGGGGACGGCTGCCTTCGGGGGGGACGGGGCAGGGCGGGGTTCGGCTTCTGGC
GTGTGACCGGCGGCTCTAGCTAGAGCCTCTGCTAACCATGTTCATGCCTTCTTCTTTTTCCTACAGCTCC
TGGGCAACGTGCTGGTTATTGTGCTGTCTCATCATTTTGGCAAAGAATTCGATATCACCGGTACCATGCC
GCGCTCATTCCTGGTCAAGAGCAAGAAGGCGCACAGCTATCACCAGCCGCGTTCTCCGGGGCCGGACTAC
TCCCTGCGCCTGGAGACCGTGCCTGCGCCGGGCAGAGCAGAGGGCGGCGCTGTGAGTGCAGGCGAGTCGA
AAATGGAGCCCCGAGAGCGTTTGTCCCCCGACTCTCAGCTTACCGAGGCTCCCGACAGGGCCTCCGCGTC
CCCCAACAGCTGCGAAGGCAGCGTTTGTGACCCCTGCTCCGAGTTCGAGGACTTTTGGAGGCCCCCTTCT
CCCTCCGTGTCTCCAGCGTCGGAGAAGTCACTGTGCCGCTCTCTGGACGAAGCCCAGCCCTACACGCTGC
CTTTCAAGCCCTATGCATGGAGCGGTCTTGCTGGGTCTGACCTGCGGCACCTGGTGCAGAGCTATCGGCA
GTGCAGCGCGCTGGAGCGCAGCGCGGGCCTGAGCCTCTTCTGCGAGCGCGGCTCGGAGCCGGGCCGCCCG
GCAGCGCGCTACGGCCCCGAGCAGGCTGCGGGCGGAGCCGGTGCGGGACAGCCAGGGAGCTGCGGGGTCG
CCGGGGGCGCCACCAGCGCTGCGGGCCTGGGGCTCTACGGCGACTTCGCGCCTGCGGCGGCCGGGCTGTA
CGAGCGGCCGAGCACAGCAGCAGGCCGGCTGTACCAAGATCATGGCCACGAGCTGCACGCGGACAAGAGC
GTGGGCGTCAAGGTGGAGTCGGAGCTGCTTTGCACCCGTCTGCTGCTGGGCGGCGGCTCCTACAAATGCA
TCAAATGCAGCAAGGTGTTCTCCACACCGCACGGGCTGGAGGTGCACGTGCGCCGGTCCCACAGCGGCAC
AAGACCCTTTGCGTGCGAGATGTGCGGCAAGACCTTCGGGCACGCGGTGAGCCTGGAGCAACACAAGGCA
GTGCACTCCCAGGAACGCAGCTTTGACTGTAAGATCTGTGGCAAGAGCTTCAAGAGGTCATCCACGCTGT
CCACACATCTGCTCATTCACTCGGACACCCGGCCCTATCCCTGTCAGTACTGTGGCAAAAGATTCCACCA
GAAGTCAGATATGAAGAAACACACCTTCATCCACACAGGTGAGAAGCCCCACAAATGCCAGGTGTGCGGC
AAAGCCTTCAGTCAGAGCTCCAACCTCATCACTCATAGCAGAAAGCACACAGGCTTCAAGCCCTTTGGCT
GTGACCTGTGTGGGAAGGGCTTCCAGAGGAAGGTGGATCTCAGGAGGCACCGAGAGACTCAGCATGGACT
CAAATGACTCGAGCGGGATCAATTCCGCCCCCCCCCTAACGTTACTGGCCGAAGCCGCTTGGAATAAGGC
CGGTGTGCGTTTGTCTATATGTTATTTTCCACCATATTGCCGTCTTTTGGCAATGTGAGGGCCCGGAAAC
CTGGCCCTGTCTTCTTGACGAGCATTCCTAGGGGTCTTTCCCCTCTCGCCAAAGGAATGCAAGGTCTGTT
GAATGTCGTGAAGGAAGCAGTTCCTCTGGAAGCTTCTTGAAGACAAACAACGTCTGTAGCGACCCTTTGC
AGGCAGCGGAACCCCCCACCTGGCGACAGGTGCCTCTGCGGCCAAAAGCCACGTGTATAAGATACACCTG
CAAAGGCGGCACAACCCCAGTGCCACGTTGTGAGTTGGATAGTTGTGGAAAGAGTCAAATGGCTCTCCTC
AAGCGTATTCAACAAGGGGCTGAAGGATGCCCAGAAGGTACCCCATTGTATGGGATCTGATCTGGGGCCT
CGGTGCACATGCTTTACATGTGTTTAGTCGAGGTTAAAAAAACGTCTAGGCCCCCCGAACCACGGGGACG
TGGTTTTCCTTTGAAAAACACGATAATACCATGGTGAGCAAGGGCGAGGAGCTGTTCACCGGGGTGGTGC
CCATCCTGGTCGAGCTGGACGGCGACGTAAACGGCCACAAGTTCAGCGTGTCCGGCGAGGGCGAGGGCGA
TGCCACCTACGGCAAGCTGACCCTGAAGTTCATCTGCACCACCGGCAAGCTGCCCGTGCCCTGGCCCACC
CTCGTGACCACCCTGACCTACGGCGTGCAGTGCTTCAGCCGCTACCCCGACCACATGAAGCAGCACGACT
TCTTCAAGTCCGCCATGCCCGAAGGCTACGTCCAGGAGCGCACCATCTTCTTCAAGGACGACGGCAACTA
CAAGACCCGCGCCGAGGTGAAGTTCGAGGGCGACACCCTGGTGAACCGCATCGAGCTGAAGGGCATCGAC
TTCAAGGAGGACGGCAACATCCTGGGGCACAAGCTGGAGTACAACTACAACAGCCACAACGTCTATATCA
TGGCCGACAAGCAGAAGAACGGCATCAAGGTGAACTTCAAGATCCGCCACAACATCGAGGACGGCAGCGT
GCAGCTCGCCGACCACTACCAGCAGAACACCCCCATCGGCGACGGCCCCGTGCTGCTGCCCGACAACCAC
TACCTGAGCACCCAGTCCGCCCTGAGCAAAGACCCCAACGAGAAGCGCGATCACATGGTCCTGCTGGAGT
TCGTGACCGCCGCCGGGATCACTCTCGGCATGGACGAGCTGTACAAGTAAAGCGGCCGCGACTCTAGAGT
CGAGTCTAGATATCAGATCTTTTTCCCTCTGCCAAAAATTATGGGGACATCATGAAGCCCCTTGAGCATC
TGACTTCTGGCTAATAAAGGAAATTTATTTTCATTGCAATAGTGTGTTGGAATTTTTTGTGTCTCTCACT
CGGAAGGACATATGGGAGGGCAAATCATTTAAAACATCAGAATGAGTATTTGGTTTAGAGTTTGGCAACA
TATGCCCATATGCTGGCTGCCATGAACAAAGGTTGGCTATAAAGAGGTCATCAGTATATGAAACAGCCCC
CTGCTGTCCATTCCTTATTCCATAGAAAAGCCTTGACTTGAGGTTAGATTTTTTTTATATTTTGTTTTGT
GTTATTTTTTTCTTTAACATCCCTAAAATTTTCCTTACATGTTTTACTAGCCAGATTTTTCCTCCTCTCC
TGACTACTCCCAGTCATAGCTGTCCCTCTTCTCTTATGGAGATCCCTCGACCTGCAGCCCAAGCTTCTGC
GAAGATACGGCCACGGGTGCTCTTGATCCTGTGGCTGATTTTGGACTGTGCTGCTCGCAGCTGCTGATGA
ATCACATACTTCCTCCATTTTCTTCCACTGATTGACTGTTATAATTTCCCTAATTTCCAGGTCAAGGTGC
TGTGCATTGTGGTAATAGATGTGACATGACGTCACTTCCAAAGGACCAATGAACATGTCTGACCAATTTC
ATATAATGTGAAAACGATTTTCATAGGCAGAATAAATAACATTTAAATTAAACTGGGCATCAGCGCAATT
CAATTGGTTTGGTAATAGCAAGGGAAAATAGAATGAAGTGATCTCCAAAAAATAAGTACTTTTTGACTGT
AAATAAAATTGTAAGGAGTAAAAAGTACTTTTTTTTCTAAAAAAATGTAATTAAGTAAAAGTAAAAGTAT
TGATTTTTAATTGTACTCAAGTAAAGTAAAAATCCCCAAAAATAATACTTAAGTACAGTAATCAAGTAAA
ATTACTCAAGTACTTTACACCTCTGGTTCTTGACCCCCTACCTTCAGCAAGCCCAGCAGATCCACTAGTT
CTAGAGCGGCCGCCACCGCGGTGGAGCTCCAGCTTTTGTTCCCTTTAGTGAGGGTTAATTGCGCGCTTGG
CGTAATCATGGTCATAGCTGTTTCCTGTGTGAAATTGTTATCCGCTCACAATTCCACACAACATACGAGC
CGGAAGCATAAAGTGTAAAGCCTGGGGTGCCTAATGAGTGAGCTAACTCACATTAATTGCGTTGCGCTCA
CTGCCCGCTTTCCAGTCGGGAAACCTGTCGTGCCAGCTGCATTAATGAATCGGCCAACGCGCGGGGAGAG
GCGGTTTGCGTATTGGGCGCTCTTCCGCTTCCTCGCTCACTGACTCGCTGCGCTCGGTCGTTCGGCTGCG
GCGAGCGGTATCAGCTCACTCAAAGGCGGTAATACGGTTATCCACAGAATCAGGGGATAACGCAGGAAAG
AACATGTGAGCAAAAGGCCAGCAAAAGGCCAGGAACCGTAAAAAGGCCGCGTTGCTGGCGTTTTTCCATA
GGCTCCGCCCCCCTGACGAGCATCACAAAAATCGACGCTCAAGTCAGAGGTGGCGAAACCCGACAGGACT
ATAAAGATACCAGGCGTTTCCCCCTGGAAGCTCCCTCGTGCGCTCTCCTGTTCCGACCCTGCCGCTTACC
GGATACCTGTCCGCCTTTCTCCCTTCGGGAAGCGTGGCGCTTTCTCATAGCTCACGCTGTAGGTATCTCA
GTTCGGTGTAGGTCGTTCGCTCCAAGCTGGGCTGTGTGCACGAACCCCCCGTTCAGCCCGACCGCTGCGC
CTTATCCGGTAACTATCGTCTTGAGTCCAACCCGGTAAGACACGACTTATCGCCACTGGCAGCAGCCACT
GGTAACAGGATTAGCAGAGCGAGGTATGTAGGCGGTGCTACAGAGTTCTTGAAGTGGTGGCCTAACTACG
GCTACACTAGAAGAACAGTATTTGGTATCTGCGCTCTGCTGAAGCCAGTTACCTTCGGAAAAAGAGTTGG
TAGCTCTTGATCCGGCAAACAAACCACCGCTGGTAGCGGTGGTTTTTTTGTTTGCAAGCAGCAGATTACG
CGCAGAAAAAAAGGATCTCAAGAAGATCCTTTGATCTTTTCTACGGGGTCTGACGCTCAGTGGAACGAAA
ACTCACGTTAAGGGATTTTGGTCATGAGATTATCAAAAAGGATCTTCACCTAGATCCTTTTAAATTAAAA
ATGAAGTTTTAAATCAATCTAAAGTATATATGAGTAAACTTGGTCTGACAGTTACCAATGCTTAATCAGT
GAGGCACCTATCTCAGCGATCTGTCTATTTCGTTCATCCATAGTTGCCTGACTCCCCGTCGTGTAGATAA
CTACGATACGGGAGGGCTTACCATCTGGCCCCAGTGCTGCAATGATACCGCGAGACCCACGCTCACCGGC
TCCAGATTTATCAGCAATAAACCAGCCAGCCGGAAGGGCCGAGCGCAGAAGTGGTCCTGCAACTTTATCC
GCCTCCATCCAGTCTATTAATTGTTGCCGGGAAGCTAGAGTAAGTAGTTCGCCAGTTAATAGTTTGCGCA
ACGTTGTTGCCATTGCTACAGGCATCGTGGTGTCACGCTCGTCGTTTGGTATGGCTTCATTCAGCTCCGG
TTCCCAACGATCAAGGCGAGTTACATGATCCCCCATGTTGTGCAAAAAAGCGGTTAGCTCCTTCGGTCCT
CCGATCGTTGTCAGAAGTAAGTTGGCCGCAGTGTTATCACTCATGGTTATGGCAGCACTGCATAATTCTC
TTACTGTCATGCCATCCGTAAGATGCTTTTCTGTGACTGGTGAGTACTCAACCAAGTCATTCTGAGAATA
GTGTATGCGGCGACCGAGTTGCTCTTGCCCGGCGTCAATACGGGATAATACCGCGCCACATAGCAGAACT
TTAAAAGTGCTCATCATTGGAAAACGTTCTTCGGGGCGAAAACTCTCAAGGATCTTACCGCTGTTGAGAT
CCAGTTCGATGTAACCCACTCGTGCACCCAACTGATCTTCAGCATCTTTTACTTTCACCAGCGTTTCTGG
GTGAGCAAAAACAGGAAGGCAAAATGCCGCAAAAAAGGGAATAAGGGCGACACGGAAATGTTGAATACTC
ATACTCTTCCTTTTTCAATATTATTGAAGCATTTATCAGGGTTATTGTCTCATGAGCGGATACATATTTG
AATGTATTTAGAAAAATAAACAAATAGGGGTTCCGCGCACATTTCCCCGAAAAGTGCCACCTAAATTGTA
AGCGTTAATATTTTGTTAAAATTCGCGTTAAATTTTTGTTAAATCAGCTCATTTTTTAACCAATAGGCCG
AAATCGGCAAAATCCCTTATAAATCAAAAGAATAGACCGAGATAGGGT
[37 nt withheld, positions 6489-6525]
AAAGAACGTGGACTCCAACGTCAAAGG
[49 nt withheld, positions 6553-6601]
T
[91 nt withheld, positions 6603-6693]
G
[124 nt withheld, positions 6695-6818]
CCCATTCGCCATTCAGGCTGCGCAACTGTTGGGAAGGGCGATCGGTGCGGGCCTCTTCGCTATTACGCCA
GCTGGCGAAAGGGGGATGTGCTGCAAGGCGATTAAGTTGGGTAACGCCAGGGTTTTCCCAGTCACGACGT
TGTAAAACGACGGCCAGTGAGCGCGCGTAATACGACTCACTATAGGGCGAATTGGGTACCAAATAGTAGG
AATTACCCACCTGTACAAGTGCTGAAAACTTGGATGAATAAGCCCGTTTGCCATTTTCTACTGCTATTTT
AAATCTTTTCTGTATTTGTCTGCATTTGTCTTTACCCTTGAATAAATGTTTTAGTTGTTTTTTTTCAATT
ATGACTGTGTTTAACAGACATTATTACAATAATATGTAATAGTAGTACACACTATTATTATGTAATAGTA
CTTGTTGACTGTATTTGAGAACTGGACCGAGTGAGTGTTACGTCACCCATTCAAAATGACTTACTTCTGG
CTCCAACAAAATGAAGTTAATTCAGTTGCCATTTTTCACTGTATGGACATCGCCGTGTTGGAGCTAGACG
TTGCCAATAAGCAAGAAAGAGCCGAGATGCGTCGAGTCTGAGTCACCGTTCCTATGGCAACCCCTCTAAC
CAATCAGAAGTAAGCTTGTTGGAAGTCCACAGCCTACCACTTGAAAGCGGGCTGCACAAAATCTGTCAAA
CGTTTTGAACGTTGGATGTGAGAGCACATACTTTTATTAAGGCATCTGGTTGGTCAGTTTATAATATCAA
CAACTTGGGCTACAGAAAAGAAAAGTTATTACAGAAATTATGATTAACAAGTACATGTTAAATAAAGATT
TTAATATGAATGCCACCACTGGAGCATTCATGCCATTTGGAGCTTCTTCCTGTTTGGATCACTAGAAGGA
GGAGGTCACTCATTACAGTTCTCATATACAGTCGTTGGTTGGTTGGTTGGTTGGTAGATTGATTGATTGA
TTGATTGATTGATTGATTGATTGATTGATTGATTGATTGATTGATTGATTGATTGATTGATTGGTAGTCA
AAATAAGAAATAATTTCCACAGATTCATTACAGAAATGATTAAATGCATACATAAAAAACTGGGGGGGGG
GGGG
