[The description below was written by a language model from this plasmid's Addgene catalogue record.]
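Description:
pT2K-CAGGS-mouse Gfi1-IRES-GFP is a mammalian expression plasmid built on the pT2K-CAGGS-IRES-GFP backbone and designed to express mouse Gfi1. It is maintained in E. coli as a high-copy plasmid under ampicillin selection. The record lists no drug-selectable marker for mammalian cells, so EGFP fluorescence is the only means of identifying or sorting cells that carry the construct. The "pT2K" prefix is conventionally associated with Tol2 transposon-based vectors, but the record contains no feature table and does not mention transposon arms. The presence of such elements, and the identity of the bacterial origin and polyadenylation signal, cannot be confirmed from the information given.

The payload is the M. musculus Gfi1 coding sequence (also known as Gfi-1 or Pal-1), which encodes a zinc-finger transcriptional repressor. It was inserted by restriction cloning between EcoRI and XhoI sites, and whether these sites remain intact is not recorded. Expression is driven by the CAGGS promoter, a strong composite of the CMV early enhancer and chicken β-actin promoter that gives robust, broad activity in mammalian cells. Downstream of Gfi1, an internal ribosome entry site (IRES) followed by EGFP creates a bicistronic transcript. Although the catalogue lists IRES-EGFP under tags, Gfi1 and EGFP are translated as separate proteins from the same mRNA, so Gfi1 is not fused to the reporter and green fluorescence marks expressing cells.

The stated purpose is mammalian expression of mouse Gfi1. The associated publication concerns Gfi1 upregulation after Ezh2 inactivation in Myc-driven Group 3 medulloblastoma, which suggests use in enforced Gfi1 expression experiments in that tumour context.
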