Addgene plasmid #91893: pT2K-CAGGS-mouse Gfi1-IRES-GFP
Purpose: Mammalian expression of mouse Gfi1
Depositing lab: Martine Roussel. Depositing organization: St. Jude Children's Research Hospital. Publication: Inactivation of Ezh2 Upregulates Gfi1 and Drives Aggressive Myc-Driven Group 3 Medulloblastoma. Vo BT, Li C, Morgan MA, Theurillat I, Finkelstein D, Wright S, Hyle J, Smith SM, Fan Y, Wang YD, Wu G, Orr BA, Northcott PA, Shilatifard A, Sherr CJ, Roussel MF. Cell Rep. 2017 Mar 21;18(12):2907-2917. doi: 10.1016/j.celrep.2017.02.073. PubMed 28329683.
Backbone
  Vector backbone: pT2K-CAGGS-IRES-GFP
  Backbone manufacturer: Unknown
  Vector type: Mammalian Expression
  Selectable markers: EGFP
Growth in bacteria
  Bacterial resistance: Ampicillin, 100 μg/mL
  Growth temperature: 37°C
  Growth strain: DH5alpha
  Copy number: High Copy
Gene/Insert
  Gene/Insert name: Gfi1
  Species: M. musculus (mouse)
  Entrez Gene: Gfi1 (a.k.a. Gfi-1, Pal-1, Pal1)
  Promoter: CAGGS
  Tag / fusion protein: IRES-EGFP (C terminal on backbone)
  Cloning method: Restriction Enzyme; 5′ cloning site EcoRI (unknown if destroyed); 3′ cloning site XhoI (unknown if destroyed)
  Sequencing primers: 5′ Unknown
Terms and licenses: Academic/Nonprofit Terms; Industry Terms: Not Available to Industry
How to cite: pT2K-CAGGS-mouse Gfi1-IRES-GFP was a gift from Martine Roussel (Addgene plasmid # 91893 ; http://n2t.net/addgene:91893 ; RRID:Addgene_91893)
